Addgene plasmid #192446: pcDNA3-ExRai-AMPKAR
Purpose: Genetically encoded excitation-ratiometric fluorescent biosensor for monitoring AMPK activity in living cells.
Depositing lab: Jin Zhang. Publication: Spatial regulation of AMPK signaling revealed by a sensitive kinase activity reporter. Schmitt DL, Curtis SD, Lyons AC, Zhang JF, Chen M, He CY, Mehta S, Shaw RJ, Zhang J. Nat Commun. 2022 Jul 5;13(1):3856. doi: 10.1038/s41467-022-31190-x. PubMed 35790710.
Backbone
  Vector backbone: pcDNA3
  Backbone size w/o insert (bp): 5517
  Total vector size (bp): 6738
  Vector type: Mammalian Expression
  Selectable markers: Neomycin (select with G418)
Growth in bacteria
  Bacterial resistance: Ampicillin, 100 μg/mL
  Growth temperature: 37°C
  Growth strain: DH5alpha
  Copy number: High Copy
Gene/Insert
  Gene/Insert name: ExRai-AMPKAR (alt name: AMPKsubstrate-cpEGFP-FHA1)
  Species: Synthetic
  Insert size (bp): 1221
  Promoter: CMV
  Tag / fusion protein: 6xHIS - T7 tag (gene 10 leader) - Xpress (TM) tag (N terminal on backbone)
  Cloning method: Restriction Enzyme; 5′ cloning site BamHI (not destroyed); 3′ cloning site EcoRI (not destroyed)
  Sequencing primers: 5′ CMV forward; 3′ BGH reverse
Terms and licenses: Academic/Nonprofit Terms; Industry Terms: Not Available to Industry
How to cite: pcDNA3-ExRai-AMPKAR was a gift from Jin Zhang (Addgene plasmid # 192446 ; http://n2t.net/addgene:192446 ; RRID:Addgene_192446)
