[The description below was written by a language model from this plasmid's Addgene catalogue record and pLannotate feature annotations shown in this document.]
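Description:
pcDNA3-ExRai-AMPKAR is a mammalian expression plasmid built on the pcDNA3 backbone that encodes a genetically encoded, excitation-ratiometric fluorescent biosensor for monitoring AMPK activity in living cells. It is propagated in E. coli as a high-copy plasmid through a ColE1/pUC-type origin with ampicillin selection from the β-lactamase gene. An f1 origin is also present. For mammalian cells, an SV40 early promoter drives a neomycin phosphotransferase cassette ending in an SV40 polyadenylation signal, which allows G418 selection of stable transfectants.

The synthetic insert of about 1.2 kb sits between retained BamHI and EcoRI sites. It is expressed from the CMV immediate early enhancer and promoter and terminated by the bovine growth hormone polyadenylation signal. Its alternative name gives the architecture as an AMPK substrate sequence, circularly permuted EGFP, and an FHA1 phosphoamino acid-binding domain. The feature table agrees with this, showing a GFP-derived coding region immediately followed by a fragment of yeast RAD53, the source of the FHA1 domain. The short substrate segment upstream of the fluorescent protein is not annotated separately. In sensors of this design, phosphorylation of the substrate by the kinase promotes its binding to FHA1, and the resulting conformational change alters the excitation spectrum of the cpEGFP, so activity is read out as a ratio of emission at two excitation wavelengths.

The backbone adds an N-terminal leader of 6xHis, T7 gene 10 tag and Xpress epitope (with an enterokinase site). T7 and SP6 promoters flank the cloning region. The annotated HIV-1 LTR, capTEV, ble and lacI fragments appear to be short homology matches from automated annotation rather than functional elements.
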