Features (pLannotate 1.2.2; 25 found; start..end, strand, type, name):
     28..80      -  misc_feature   bom (fragment): basis of mobility region from pBR322
    235..614     +  enhancer       CMV enhancer: human cytomegalovirus immediate early enhancer
    615..818     +  promoter       CMV promoter: human cytomegalovirus (CMV) immediate early promoter
    814..847     +  LTR            5' LTR (truncated) (fragment): truncated 5' long terminal repeat (LTR) from HIV-1
    863..881     +  promoter       T7 promoter: promoter for bacteriophage T7 RNA polymerase
    922..942     +  CDS            capTEV™ (fragment): composite tag for in vivo biotinylation, TEV protease cleavage, and 6xHis tagging
    943..975     +  CDS            T7 tag (gene 10 leader): leader peptide from bacteriophage T7 gene 10 promotes efficient translation in E. coli
    979..1002    +  CDS            Xpress™ tag: Xpress™ epitope tag, including an enterokinase recognition and cleavage site
   1072..1794    +  CDS            cEGFP: cEGFP is a basic (constitutively fluorescent) green fluorescent protein published in 2008, derived from Aequorea victoria.
   1795..2226    +  CDS            RAD53 (fragment): RAD53_YEAST - Also known as MEC2, SAD1, SPK1. Experimental evidence at protein level: Swiss-Prot protein existence level 1. Controls S-phase checkpoint as well as G1 and G2 DNA damage checkpoints. Phosphorylates proteins on serine, threonine, and tyrosine. Prevents entry into anaphase and mitotic exit after DNA damage via regulation of the Polo kinase CDC5. Seems to be involved in the phosphorylation of RPH1. From Saccharomyces cerevisiae (strain ATCC 204508 / S288c) (Baker's yeast).
   2290..2308    -  promoter       SP6 promoter: promoter for bacteriophage SP6 RNA polymerase
   2334..2558    +  polyA_signal   bGH poly(A) signal: bovine growth hormone polyadenylation signal
   2562..2583    +  promoter       SV40 promoter (fragment): SV40 enhancer and early promoter
   2604..3032    +  rep_origin     f1 ori (sequence partly withheld): f1 bacteriophage origin of replication; arrow indicates direction of (+) strand synthesis
   3046..3375    +  promoter       SV40 promoter: SV40 enhancer and early promoter
   3442..4233    +  CDS            neo: KKA2_KLEPN - Also known as kan, nptII. Experimental evidence at protein level: Swiss-Prot protein existence level 1. Resistance to kanamycin, neomycin, paromomycin, ribostamycin, butirosin and gentamicin B. From Klebsiella pneumoniae.
   4257..4415    +  CDS            ble (fragment): BLE_KLEPN - Experimental evidence at protein level: Swiss-Prot protein existence level 1. Binding protein with a strong affinity to the bleomycin family of antibiotics. Binds to CL990; an antimitotic-antibiotic compound. From Klebsiella pneumoniae.
   4410..4531    +  polyA_signal   SV40 poly(A) signal: SV40 polyadenylation signal
   4604..4620    -  protein_bind   lac operator: The lac repressor binds to the lac operator to inhibit transcription in E. coli. This inhibition can be relieved by adding lactose or isopropyl-β-D-thiogalactopyranoside (IPTG). lac repressor encoded by lacI
   4628..4658    -  promoter       lac promoter: promoter for the E. coli lac operon
   4673..4694    -  protein_bind   CAP binding site: CAP binding activates transcription in the presence of cAMP. E. coli catabolite activator protein
   4707..4799    -  CDS            lacI (fragment): lac repressor; lacI; The lac repressor binds to the lac operator to inhibit transcription in E. coli. This inhibition can be relieved by adding lactose or isopropyl-β-D-thiogalactopyranoside (IPTG).
   4982..5570    -  rep_origin     ori: high-copy-number ColE1/pMB1/pBR322/pUC origin of replication
   5741..6601    -  CDS            AmpR: β-lactamase; bla; confers resistance to ampicillin, carbenicillin, and related antibiotics
   6602..6706    -  promoter       AmpR promoter: bla
>Addgene plasmid #192446 | pcDNA3-ExRai-AMPKAR | addgene full sequence | sequence record 379139 | Addgene NGS Result
GACGGATCGGGAGATCTCCCGATCCCCTATGGTGCACTCTCAGTACAATCTGCTCTGATGCCGCATAGTT
AAGCCAGTATCTGCTCCCTGCTTGTGTGTTGGAGGTCGCTGAGTAGTGCGCGAGCAAAATTTAAGCTACA
ACAAGGCAAGGCTTGACCGACAATTGCATGAAGAATCTGCTTAGGGTTAGGCGTTTTGCGCTGCTTCGCG
ATGTACGGGCCAGATATACGCGTTGACATTGATTATTGACTAGTTATTAATAGTAATCAATTACGGGGTC
ATTAGTTCATAGCCCATATATGGAGTTCCGCGTTACATAACTTACGGTAAATGGCCCGCCTGGCTGACCG
CCCAACGACCCCCGCCCATTGACGTCAATAATGACGTATGTTCCCATAGTAACGCCAATAGGGACTTTCC
ATTGACGTCAATGGGTGGAGTATTTACGGTAAACTGCCCACTTGGCAGTACATCAAGTGTATCATATGCC
AAGTACGCCCCCTATTGACGTCAATGACGGTAAATGGCCCGCCTGGCATTATGCCCAGTACATGACCTTA
TGGGACTTTCCTACTTGGCAGTACATCTACGTATTAGTCATCGCTATTACCATGGTGATGCGGTTTTGGC
AGTACATCAATGGGCGTGGATAGCGGTTTGACTCACGGGGATTTCCAAGTCTCCACCCCATTGACGTCAA
TGGGAGTTTGTTTTGGCACCAAAATCAACGGGACTTTCCAAAATGTCGTAACAACTCCGCCCCATTGACG
CAAATGGGCGGTAGGCGTGTACGGTGGGAGGTCTATATAAGCAGAGCTCTCTGGCTAACTAGAGAACCCA
CTGCTTACTGGCTTATCGAAATTAATACGACTCACTATAGGGAGACCCAAGCTTGCGGCCGCCACCATGG
TGCGGGGTTCTCATCATCATCATCATCATGGTATGGCTAGCATGACTGGTGGACAGCAAATGGGTCGGGA
TCTGTACGACGATGACGATAAGGATCCCATGAGGAGAGTGGCTACCCTGGTGGATCTGGGCGGCACCGGC
GGCAGCGAGCTCAGCTTCTGCAACGTCTATATCAAGGCCGACAAGCAGAAGAACGGCATCAAGGCGAACT
TCAAGATCCGCCACAACATCGAGGACGGCGGCGTGCAGCTCGCCTACCACTACCAGCAGAACACCCCCAT
CGGCGACGGCCCCGTGCTGCTGCCCGACAACCACTACCTGAGCGTGCAGTCCAAACTTTCGAAAGACCCC
AACGAGAAGCGCGATCACATGGTCCTGCTGGAGTTCGTGACCGCCGCCGGGATCACTCTCGGCATGGACG
AGCTGTACAAGGGCGGTACCGGAGGGAGCATGGTGAGCAAGGGCGAGGAGCTGTTCACCGGGGTGGTGCC
CATCCTGGTCGAGCTGGACGGCGACGTAAACGGCCACAAGTTCAGCGTGTCCGGCGAGGGTGAGGGCGAT
GCCACCTACGGCAAGCTGACCCTGAAGTTCATCTGCACCACCGGCAAGCTGCCCGTGCCCTGGCCCACCC
TCGTGACCACCCTGACCTACGGCGTGCAGTGCTTCAGCCGCTACCCCGACCACATGAAGCAGCACGACTT
CTTCAAGTCCGCCATGCCCGAAGGCTACATCCAGGAGCGCACCATCTTCTTCAAGGACGACGGCAACTAC
AAGACCCGCGCCGAGGTGAAGTTCGAGGGCGACACCCTGGTGAACCGCATCGAGCTGAAGGGCATCGACT
TCAAGGAGGACGGCAACATCCTGGGGCACAAGCTGGAGTACAACTTGCTGCATAAGTTTTCTCAAGAACA
GATCGGCGAAAACATTGTGTGCAGGGTCATTTGTACCACGGGTCAAATTCCCATCCGAGATTTGTCAGCT
GATATTTCACAAGTGCTTAAGGAAAAACGATCCATAAAGAAAGTTTGGACATTTGGTAGAAACCCAGCCT
GTGACTATCATTTAGGAAACATTTCAAGACTGTCAAATAAGCATTTCCAAATACTACTAGGAGAAGACGG
TAACCTTTTATTGAATGACATTTCCACTAATGGGACCTGGTTAAATGGGCAAAAAGTCGAGAAGAACAGC
AATCAGTTACTGTCTCAAGGTGATGAAATAACCGTTGGTGTAGGCGTGGAATCAGATATTTTATCTCTGG
TCATTTTCATAAACGACAAATTTAAGCAGTGCCTCGAGCAGAACAAAGTTGATCGCTAAGAATTCTGCAG
ATATCCATCACACTGGCGGCCGCTCGAGCATGCATCTAGAGGGCCCTATTCTATAGTGTCACCTAAATGC
TAGAGCTCGCTGATCAGCCTCGACTGTGCCTTCTAGTTGCCAGCCATCTGTTGTTTGCCCCTCCCCCGTG
CCTTCCTTGACCCTGGAAGGTGCCACTCCCACTGTCCTTTCCTAATAAAATGAGGAAATTGCATCGCATT
GTCTGAGTAGGTGTCATTCTATTCTGGGGGGTGGGGTGGGGCAGGACAGCAAGGGGGAGGATTGGGAAGA
CAATAGCAGGCATGCTGGGGATGCGGTGGGCTCTATGGCTTCTGAGGCGGAAAGAACCAGCTGGGGCTCT
AGGGGGTATCCCC
[124 nt withheld, positions 2604-2727]
C
[91 nt withheld, positions 2729-2819]
A
[49 nt withheld, positions 2821-2869]
CCTTTGACGTTGGAGTCCACGTTCTTT
[37 nt withheld, positions 2897-2933]
ACCCTATCTCGGTCTATTCTTTTGATTTATAAGGGATTTTGCCGATTTCGGCCTATTGGTTAAAAAATGA
GCTGATTTAACAAAAATTTAACGCGAATTAATTCTGTGGAATGTGTGTCAGTTAGGGTGTGGAAAGTCCC
CAGGCTCCCCAGCAGGCAGAAGTATGCAAAGCATGCATCTCAATTAGTCAGCAACCAGGTGTGGAAAGTC
CCCAGGCTCCCCAGCAGGCAGAAGTATGCAAAGCATGCATCTCAATTAGTCAGCAACCATAGTCCCGCCC
CTAACTCCGCCCATCCCGCCCCTAACTCCGCCCAGTTCCGCCCATTCTCCGCCCCATGGCTGACTAATTT
TTTTTATTTATGCAGAGGCCGAGGCCGCCTCTGCCTCTGAGCTATTCCAGAAGTAGTGAGGAGGCTTTTT
TGGAGGCCTAGGCTTTTGCAAAAAGCTCCCGGGAGCTTGTATATCCATTTTCGGATCTGATCAAGAGACA
GGATGAGGATCGTTTCGCATGATTGAACAAGATGGATTGCACGCAGGTTCTCCGGCCGCTTGGGTGGAGA
GGCTATTCGGCTATGACTGGGCACAACAGACAATCGGCTGCTCTGATGCCGCCGTGTTCCGGCTGTCAGC
GCAGGGGCGCCCGGTTCTTTTTGTCAAGACCGACCTGTCCGGTGCCCTGAATGAACTGCAGGACGAGGCA
GCGCGGCTATCGTGGCTGGCCACGACGGGCGTTCCTTGCGCAGCTGTGCTCGACGTTGTCACTGAAGCGG
GAAGGGACTGGCTGCTATTGGGCGAAGTGCCGGGGCAGGATCTCCTGTCATCTCACCTTGCTCCTGCCGA
GAAAGTATCCATCATGGCTGATGCAATGCGGCGGCTGCATACGCTTGATCCGGCTACCTGCCCATTCGAC
CACCAAGCGAAACATCGCATCGAGCGAGCACGTACTCGGATGGAAGCCGGTCTTGTCGATCAGGATGATC
TGGACGAAGAGCATCAGGGGCTCGCGCCAGCCGAACTGTTCGCCAGGCTCAAGGCGCGCATGCCCGACGG
CGAGGATCTCGTCGTGACCCATGGCGATGCCTGCTTGCCGAATATCATGGTGGAAAATGGCCGCTTTTCT
GGATTCATCGACTGTGGCCGGCTGGGTGTGGCGGACCGCTATCAGGACATAGCGTTGGCTACCCGTGATA
TTGCTGAAGAGCTTGGCGGCGAATGGGCTGACCGCTTCCTCGTGCTTTACGGTATCGCCGCTCCCGATTC
GCAGCGCATCGCCTTCTATCGCCTTCTTGACGAGTTCTTCTGAGCGGGACTCTGGGGTTCGAAATGACCG
ACCAAGCGACGCCCAACCTGCCATCACGAGATTTCGATTCCACCGCCGCCTTCTATGAAAGGTTGGGCTT
CGGAATCGTTTTCCGGGACGCCGGCTGGATGATCCTCCAGCGCGGGGATCTCATGCTGGAGTTCTTCGCC
CACCCCAACTTGTTTATTGCAGCTTATAATGGTTACAAATAAAGCAATAGCATCACAAATTTCACAAATA
AAGCATTTTTTTCACTGCATTCTAGTTGTGGTTTGTCCAAACTCATCAATGTATCTTATCATGTCTGTAT
ACCGTCGACCTCTAGCTAGAGCTTGGCGTAATCATGGTCATAGCTGTTTCCTGTGTGAAATTGTTATCCG
CTCACAATTCCACACAACATACGAGCCGGAAGCATAAAGTGTAAAGCCTGGGGTGCCTAATGAGTGAGCT
AACTCACATTAATTGCGTTGCGCTCACTGCCCGCTTTCCAGTCGGGAAACCTGTCGTGCCAGCTGCATTA
ATGAATCGGCCAACGCGCGGGGAGAGGCGGTTTGCGTATTGGGCGCTCTTCCGCTTCCTCGCTCACTGAC
TCGCTGCGCTCGGTCGTTCGGCTGCGGCGAGCGGTATCAGCTCACTCAAAGGCGGTAATACGGTTATCCA
CAGAATCAGGGGATAACGCAGGAAAGAACATGTGAGCAAAAGGCCAGCAAAAGGCCAGGAACCGTAAAAA
GGCCGCGTTGCTGGCGTTTTTCCATAGGCTCCGCCCCCCTGACGAGCATCACAAAAATCGACGCTCAAGT
CAGAGGTGGCGAAACCCGACAGGACTATAAAGATACCAGGCGTTTCCCCCTGGAAGCTCCCTCGTGCGCT
CTCCTGTTCCGACCCTGCCGCTTACCGGATACCTGTCCGCCTTTCTCCCTTCGGGAAGCGTGGCGCTTTC
TCATAGCTCACGCTGTAGGTATCTCAGTTCGGTGTAGGTCGTTCGCTCCAAGCTGGGCTGTGTGCACGAA
CCCCCCGTTCAGCCCGACCGCTGCGCCTTATCCGGTAACTATCGTCTTGAGTCCAACCCGGTAAGACACG
ACTTATCGCCACTGGCAGCAGCCACTGGTAACAGGATTAGCAGAGCGAGGTATGTAGGCGGTGCTACAGA
GTTCTTGAAGTGGTGGCCTAACTACGGCTACACTAGAAGAACAGTATTTGGTATCTGCGCTCTGCTGAAG
CCAGTTACCTTCGGAAAAAGAGTTGGTAGCTCTTGATCCGGCAAACAAACCACCGCTGGTAGCGGTGGTT
TTTTTGTTTGCAAGCAGCAGATTACGCGCAGAAAAAAAGGATCTCAAGAAGATCCTTTGATCTTTTCTAC
GGGGTCTGACGCTCAGTGGAACGAAAACTCACGTTAAGGGATTTTGGTCATGAGATTATCAAAAAGGATC
TTCACCTAGATCCTTTTAAATTAAAAATGAAGTTTTAAATCAATCTAAAGTATATATGAGTAAACTTGGT
CTGACAGTTACCAATGCTTAATCAGTGAGGCACCTATCTCAGCGATCTGTCTATTTCGTTCATCCATAGT
TGCCTGACTCCCCGTCGTGTAGATAACTACGATACGGGAGGGCTTACCATCTGGCCCCAGTGCTGCAATG
ATACCGCGAGACCCACGCTCACCGGCTCCAGATTTATCAGCAATAAACCAGCCAGCCGGAAGGGCCGAGC
GCAGAAGTGGTCCTGCAACTTTATCCGCCTCCATCCAGTCTATTAATTGTTGCCGGGAAGCTAGAGTAAG
TAGTTCGCCAGTTAATAGTTTGCGCAACGTTGTTGCCATTGCTACAGGCATCGTGGTGTCACGCTCGTCG
TTTGGTATGGCTTCATTCAGCTCCGGTTCCCAACGATCAAGGCGAGTTACATGATCCCCCATGTTGTGCA
AAAAAGCGGTTAGCTCCTTCGGTCCTCCGATCGTTGTCAGAAGTAAGTTGGCCGCAGTGTTATCACTCAT
GGTTATGGCAGCACTGCATAATTCTCTTACTGTCATGCCATCCGTAAGATGCTTTTCTGTGACTGGTGAG
TACTCAACCAAGTCATTCTGAGAATAGTGTATGCGGCGACCGAGTTGCTCTTGCCCGGCGTCAATACGGG
ATAATACCGCGCCACATAGCAGAACTTTAAAAGTGCTCATCATTGGAAAACGTTCTTCGGGGCGAAAACT
CTCAAGGATCTTACCGCTGTTGAGATCCAGTTCGATGTAACCCACTCGTGCACCCAACTGATCTTCAGCA
TCTTTTACTTTCACCAGCGTTTCTGGGTGAGCAAAAACAGGAAGGCAAAATGCCGCAAAAAAGGGAATAA
GGGCGACACGGAAATGTTGAATACTCATACTCTTCCTTTTTCAATATTATTGAAGCATTTATCAGGGTTA
TTGTCTCATGAGCGGATACATATTTGAATGTATTTAGAAAAATAAACAAATAGGGGTTCCGCGCACATTT
CCCCGAAAAGTGCCACCTGACGTC
